>Addgene plasmid #35094 | pPGK-empty | depositor full sequence | sequence record 46926 | Depositor sequence
TCGAGCTCTTGGGGTTGCGCCTTTTCCAAGGCAGCCCTGGGTTTGCGCAGGGACGCGGCTGCTCTGGGCG
TGGTTCCGGGAAACGCAGCGGCGCCGACCCTGGGTCTCGCACATTCTTCACGTCCGTTCGCAGCGTCACC
CGGATCTTCGCCGCTACCCTTGTGGGCCCCCCGGCGACGCTTCCTGCTCCGCCCCTAAGTCGGGAAGGTT
CCTTGCGGTTCGCGGCGTGCCGGACGTGACAAACGGAAGCCGCACGTCTCACTAGTACCCTCGCAGACGG
ACAGCGCCAGGGAGCAATGGCAGCGCGCCGACCGCGATGGGCTGTGGCCAATAGCGGCTGCTCAGCGGGG
CGCGCCGAGAGCAGCGGCCGGGAAGGGGCGGTGCGGGAGGCGGGGTGTGGGGCGGTAGTGTGGGCCCTGT
TCCTGCCCGCGCGGTGTTCCGCATTCTGCAAGCCTCCGGAGCGCACGTCGGCAGTCGGCTCCCTCGTTGA
CCGAATCACCGACCTCTCTCCCCAGGGCCGCGGCCGGGAACGGTGCATTGGAACGCGGATTCCCCGTGCC
AAGAGTGACGTAAGTACCGCCTATAGAGTCTATGGCCCACCCCCTTGGCTTCGTTAGAACGCGGCTACAA
TTAATACATAACCTTATGTATCATACACATACGATTTAGGTGACACTATAGAATAACATCCACTTTGCCT
TTCTCTCCACAGGTGTCCACTCCCAGGTCCAACTGCACCTCGGTTCTATCGATTGACATGTACCCATACG
ATGTCCCAGACTACGCGAATTCTTGAAATGAAGGTAATGGAATTTTTTATGAAAGTTTATGGATATAGAG
GTAAACATTTGGGTGGATCAAGGAAACCGGACGGAGCAATTTATACTGTCGGATCTCCTATTGATTACGG
TGTGATCGTGGATACTAAAGCTTATAGCGGAGGTTATAATCTGCCAATTGGCCAAGCAGATGAAATGCAA
GATTATGTCGAAGAAAATCAAACACGAAACAAACATATCAACCCTAATGAATGGTGGAAAGTCTATCCAT
CTTCTGTAACGGAATTTAAGTTTTTATTTGTGAGTGGTCACTTTAAAGGAAACTACAAAGCTCAGCTTAC
ACGATTAAATCATATCACTAATTGTAATGGAGCTGTTCTTAGTGTAGAAGAGCTTTTAATTGGTGGAGAA
ATGATTAAAGCCGGCACATTAACCTTAGAGGAAGTGAGACGGAAATTTAATAACGGCGAGATAAACTTTT
AATTAACTAATCTAGAGTCGACCTGCAGAAGCTTGGCCGCCATGGCCCAACTTGTTTATTGCAGCTTATA
ATGGTTACAAATAAAGCAATAGCATCACAAATTTCACAAATAAAGCATTTTTTTCACTGCATTCTAGTTG
TGGTTTGTCCAAACTCATCAATGTATCTTATCATGTCTGGATCGGGAATTAATTCGGCGCAGCACCATGG
CCTGAAATAACCTCTGAAAGAGGAACTTGGTTAGGTACCTTCTGAGGCGGAAAGAACCAGCTGTGGAATG
TGTGTCAGTTAGGGTGTGGAAAGTCCCCAGGCTCCCCAGCAGGCAGAAGTATGCAAAGCATGCATCTCAA
TTAGTCAGCAACCAGGTGTGGAAAGTCCCCAGGCTCCCCAGCAGGCAGAAGTATGCAAAGCATGCATCTC
AATTAGTCAGCAACCATAGTCCCGCCCCTAACTCCGCCCATCCCGCCCCTAACTCCGCCCAGTTCCGCCC
ATTCTCCGCCCCATGGCTGACTAATTTTTTTTATTTATGCAGAGGCCGAGGCCGCCTCGGCCTCTGAGCT
ATTCCAGAAGTAGTGAGGAGGCTTTTTTGGAGGCCTAGGCATTTGCAAAAAGCTGTTAACAGCTTGGCAC
TGGCCGTCGTTTTACAACGTCGTGACTGGGAAAACCCTGGCGTTACCCAACTTAATCGCCTTGCAGCACA
TCCCCCCTTCGCCAGCTGGCGTAATAGCGAAGAGGCCCGCACCGATCGCCCTTCCCAACAGTTGCGTAGC
CTGAATGGCGAATGGCGCCTGATGCGGTATTTTCTCCTTACGCATCTGTGCGGTATTTCACACCGCATA
[142 nt withheld, positions 2100-2241]
C
[141 nt withheld, positions 2243-2383]
CCTTTGACGTTGGAGTCCACGTTCTTT
[37 nt withheld, positions 2411-2447]
ACCCTATCTCGGGCTATTCTTTTGATTTATAAGGGATTTTGCCGATTTCGGCCTATTGGTTAAAAAATGA
GCTGATTTAACAAAAATTTAACGCGAATTTTAACAAAATATTAACGTTTACAATTTTATGGTGCACTCTC
AGTACAATCTGCTCTGATGCCGCATAGTTAAGCCAACTCCGCTATCGCTACGTGACTGGGTCATGGCTGC
GCCCCGACACCCGCCAACACCCGCTGACGCGCCCTGACGGGCTTGTCTGCTCCCGGCATCCGCTTACAGA
CAAGCTGTGACCGTCTCCGGGAGCTGCATGTGTCAGAGGTTTTCACCGTCATCACCGAAACGCGCGAGGC
AGTATTCTTGAAGACGAAAGGGCCTCGTGATACGCCTATTTTTATAGGTTAATGTCATGATAATAATGGT
TTCTTAGACGTCAGGTGGCACTTTTCGGGGAAATGTGCGCGGAACCCCTATTTGTTTATTTTTCTAAATA
CATTCAAATATGTATCCGCTCATGAGACAATAACCCTGATAAATGCTTCAATAATATTGAAAAAGGAAGA
GTATGAGTATTCAACATTTCCGTGTCGCCCTTATTCCCTTTTTTGCGGCATTTTGCCTTCCTGTTTTTGC
TCACCCAGAAACGCTGGTGAAAGTAAAAGATGCTGAAGATCAGTTGGGTGCACGAGTGGGTTACATCGAA
CTGGATCTCAACAGCGGTAAGATCCTTTGAGAGTTTTCGCCCCGAAGAACGTTTTCCAATGATGAGCACT
TTTAAAGTTCTGCTATGTGGCGCGGTATTATCCCGTGATGACGCCGGGCAAGAGCAACTCGGTCGCCGCA
TACACTATTCTCAGAATGACTTGGTTGAGTACTCACCAGTCACAGAAAAGCATCTTACGGATGGCATGAC
AGTAAGAGAATTATGCAGTGCTGCCATAACCATGAGTGATAACACTGCGGCCAACTTACTTCTGACAACG
ATCGGAGGACCGAAGGAGCTAACCGCTTTTTTGCACAACATGGGGGATCATGTAACTCGCCTTGATCGTT
GGGAACCGGAGCTGAATGAAGCCATACCAAACGACGAGCGTGACACCACGATGCCAGCAGCAATGGCAAC
AACGTTGCGCAAACTATTAACTGGCGAACTACTTACTCTAGCTTCCCGGCAACAATTAATAGACTGGATG
GAGGCGGATAAAGTTGCAGGACCACTTCTGCGCTCGGCCCTTCCGGCTGGCTGGTTTATTGCTGATAAAT
CTGGAGCCGGTGAGCGTGGGTCTCGCGGTATCATTGCAGCACTGGGGCCAGATGGTAAGCCCTCCCGTAT
CGTAGTTATCTACACGACGGGGAGTCAGGCAACTATGGATGAACGAAATAGACAGATCGCTGAGATAGGT
GCCTCACTGATTAAGCATTGGTAACTGTCAGACCAAGTTTACTCATATATACTTTAGATTGATTTAAAAC
TTCATTTTTAATTTAAAAGGATCTAGGTGAAGATCCTTTTTGATAATCTCATGACCAAAATCCCTTAACG
TGAGTTTTCGTTCCACTGAGCGTCAGACCCCGTAGAAAAGATCAAAGGATCTTCTTCAGATCCTTTTTTT
CTGCGCGTAATCTGCTGCTTGCAAACAAAAAAACCACCGCTACCAGCGGTGGTTTGTTTGCCGGATCAAG
AGCTACCAACTCTTTTTCCGAAGGTAACTGGCTTCAGCAGAGCGCAGATACCAAATACTGTCCTTCTAGT
GTAGCCGTAGTTAGGCCACCACTTCAAGAACTCTGTAGCACCGCCTACATACCTCGCTCTGCTAATCCTG
TTACCAGTGGCTGCTGCCAGTGGCGATAAGTCGTGTCTTACCGGGTTGGACTCAAGACGATAGTTACCGG
ATAAGGCGCAGCGGTCGGGCTGAACGGGGGGTTCGTGCACACAGCCCAGCTTGGAGCGAACGACCTACAC
CGAACTGAGATACCTACAGCGTGAGCATTGAGAAAGCGCCACGCTTCCCGAAGGGAGAAAGGCGGACAGG
TATCCGGTAAGCGGCAGGGTCGGAACAGGAGAGCGCACGAGGGAGCTTCCAGGGGGAAACGCCTGGTATC
TTTATAGTCCTGTCGGGTTTCGCCACCTCTGACTTGAGCGTCGATTTTTGTGATGCTCGTCAGGGGGGCG
GAGCCTATGGAAAAACGCCAGCAACGCGGCCTTTTTACGGTTCCTGGCCTTTTGCTGGCCTTTTGCTCAC
ATGTTCTTTCCTGCGTTATCCCCTGATTCTGTGGATAACCGTATTACCGCCTTTGAGTGAGCTGATACCG
CTCGCCGCAGCCGAACGACCGAGCGCAGCGAGTCAGTGAGCGAGGAAGCGGAAGAGCGCCCAATACGCAA
ACCGCCTCTCCCCGCGCGTTGGCCGATTCATTAATCCAGCTGGCACGACAGGTTTCCCGACTGGAAAGCG
GGCAGTGAGCGCAACGCAATTAATGTGAGTTACCTCACTCATTAGGCACCCCAGGCTTTACACTTTATGC
TTCCGGCTCGTATGTTGTGTGGAATTGTGAGCGGATAACAATTTCACACAGGAAACAGCTATGACCATGA
TTACGAATTAA
Features (pLannotate 1.2.2; 19 found; start..end, strand, type, name):
      9..515     +  promoter       hPGK promoter: human phosphoglycerate kinase 1 promoter
    570..612     +  intron         CMV intron (fragment): modified intron A from human cytomegalovirus
    664..682     +  promoter       SP6 promoter: promoter for bacteriophage SP6 RNA polymerase
    686..723     +  CDS            IgH signal sequence (fragment): signal sequence from the mouse immunoglobulin heavy chain variable region
    787..1259    +  CDS            FokI cleavage domain (fragment): nonspecific DNA cleavage domain of the FokI endonuclease (Li et al., 1992) must dimerize to be catalytically active
   1271..1288    +  misc_feature   MCS (fragment): pUC18/19 multiple cloning site
   1309..1443    +  polyA_signal   SV40 poly(A) signal: SV40 polyadenylation signal
   1553..1850    +  promoter       SV40 promoter: SV40 enhancer and early promoter
   1888..2042    +  CDS            lacZα (fragment): LacZα fragment of β-galactosidase; lacZ fragment
   2048..2099    -  misc_feature   bom (fragment): basis of mobility region from pBR322
   2118..2498    +  rep_origin     M13 ori (sequence partly withheld): M13 bacteriophage origin of replication; arrow indicates direction of (+) strand synthesis
   2760..2799    -  CDS            rop (fragment): Rop protein, which maintains plasmids at low copy number; rop
   2905..3009    +  promoter       AmpR promoter: bla
   3010..3871    +  CDS            AmpR (fragment): β-lactamase; bla; confers resistance to ampicillin, carbenicillin, and related antibiotics
   4045..4630    +  rep_origin     ori: high-copy-number ColE1/pMB1/pBR322/pUC origin of replication
   4813..4905    +  CDS            lacI (fragment): lac repressor; lacI; The lac repressor binds to the lac operator to inhibit transcription in E. coli. This inhibition can be relieved by adding lactose or isopropyl-β-D-thiogalactopyranoside (IPTG).
   4918..4939    +  protein_bind   CAP binding site: CAP binding activates transcription in the presence of cAMP. E. coli catabolite activator protein
   4954..4984    +  promoter       lac promoter: promoter for the E. coli lac operon
   4992..5008    +  protein_bind   lac operator: The lac repressor binds to the lac operator to inhibit transcription in E. coli. This inhibition can be relieved by adding lactose or isopropyl-β-D-thiogalactopyranoside (IPTG). lac repressor encoded by lacI
