[The description below was written by a language model from this plasmid's Addgene catalogue record and pLannotate feature annotations shown in this document.]
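Description:
pPGK-empty is a mammalian expression plasmid built on the pPGK backbone. It serves as the "empty" companion to the pPGK-ZFN series of zinc finger nuclease expression vectors. According to the catalogue entry, the zinc finger array and nuclease have been deleted, and the plasmid is used as a transfection balance, that is, filler DNA that keeps the total plasmid amount and promoter load constant when varying doses of pPGK-ZFN plasmids are delivered to cells. It is propagated in E. coli as a high-copy plasmid through a ColE1/pUC-type origin and is selected with ampicillin via the β-lactamase gene. An M13 phage origin is also present, which in principle allows production of single-stranded DNA.

The expression cassette is driven by the human phosphoglycerate kinase 1 (PGK) promoter, a moderate-strength constitutive promoter. It is followed by a short fragment of CMV intron A and an SP6 promoter, and it ends at an SV40 polyadenylation signal. The record lists an N-terminal HA epitope tag and a 540 bp synthetic insert flanked by retained EcoRI sites.

The automated annotation of the deposited 5,048 nt sequence still detects a partial FokI cleavage domain between the promoter and the poly(A) signal. This does not fully match the catalogue description of the nuclease as deleted, and the record does not say whether the remaining fragment is expressed or functional. The HA tag itself is not annotated in the table. A short match to an IgH signal sequence, an SV40 early promoter, and fragments of lacZα, lacI, rop and bom, together with lac promoter/operator elements, appear to be backbone remnants with no stated role.
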