Addgene plasmid #35094: pPGK-empty
Depositing lab: David Segal. Depositing organization: University of California, Davis. Publication: The generation of zinc finger proteins by modular assembly. Bhakta MS, Segal DJ. Methods Mol Biol. 2010;649:3-30. 10.1007/978-1-60761-753-2_1 PubMed 20680825.
Backbone
  Vector backbone: pPGK
  Backbone size w/o insert (bp): 4500
  Vector type: Mammalian Expression
Growth in bacteria
  Bacterial resistance: Ampicillin, 100 μg/mL
  Growth temperature: 37°C
  Growth strain: DH5alpha
  Copy number: High Copy
Gene/Insert
  Gene/Insert name: deletion of zinc fingers and nuclease
  Species: synthetic
  Insert size (bp): 540
  Mutation: use as a transfection balance for pPGK-ZFN plasmids
  Promoter: PGK
  Tag / fusion protein: HA (N terminal on insert)
  Cloning method: Restriction Enzyme; 5′ cloning site EcoRI (not destroyed); 3′ cloning site EcoRI (not destroyed)
  Sequencing primers: 5′ HAtag-f: ATGTACCCATACGATGTCCCAGACTACG
Terms and licenses: Academic/Nonprofit Terms; Industry Terms: Not Available to Industry
Depositor comments: Originally described in Szczepek, M., Brondani, V., Büchel, J., Serrano, L., Segal, D.J. and Cathomen, T. (2007) Structure-based redesign of the dimerization interface reduces the toxicity of zinc finger nucleases. Nat. Biotechnol., 25:786-793.
How to cite: pPGK-empty was a gift from David Segal (Addgene plasmid # 35094 ; http://n2t.net/addgene:35094 ; RRID:Addgene_35094)
