>Addgene plasmid #35094 | pPGK-empty | addgene partial sequence | sequence record 46927 | SP6 5'-ATTTAGGTGACACTATAG-3'
CGGTCCAACTGCACCTCGGTTCTATCGATTGACATGTACCCATACGATGTCCCAGACTACGCGAATTCTT
GAAATGAAGGTAATGGAATTTTTTATGAAAGTTTATGGATATAGAGGTAAACATTTGGGTGGATCAAGGA
AACCGGACGGAGCAATTTATACTGTCGGATCTCCTATTGATTACGGTGTGATCGTGGATACTAAAGCTTA
TAGCGGAGGTTATAATCTGCCAATTGGCCAAGCAGATGAAATGCAAGATTATGTCGAAGAAAATCAAACA
CGAAACAAACATATCAACCCTAATGAATGGTGGAAAGTCTATCCATCTTCTGTAACGGAATTTAAGTTTT
TATTTGTGAGTGGTCACTTTAAAGGAAACTACAAAGCTCAGCTTACACGATTAAATCATATCACTAATTG
TAATGGAGCTGTTCTTAGTGTAGAAGAGCTTTTAATTGGTGGAGAAATGATTAAAGCCGGCACATTAACC
TTAGAGGAAGTGAGACGGAAATTTAATAACGGCGAGATAAACTTTTAATTAACTAATCTAGAGTCGACCT
GCAGAAGCTTGGCCGCCATGGCCCAACTTGTTTATTGCAGCTTATAATGGTTACAAATAAAGCAATAGCA
TCACAAATTTCACAAATAAAGCATTTTTTTCACTGCATTCTAGTTGTGGTTTGTCCAAACTCATCAATGT
ATCTTATCATGTCTGGATCGGGAATTAATTCGGCGCAGCACCATGGCCTGAAATAACCTCTGAAAGAGGA
ACTTGGTTAGGTACCTTCTGAGGCGGAAAGAACCAGCTGTGGAATGTGTGTCAGTTAGGGTGTGGAAAGT
CCCCAGGCTCCCCAGCAGGCAGANTTGCAAGCTGCTCCATATCACACA
